Addgene plasmid #168901: pEntry_HCoV-HKU1-nsp16
Purpose: Gateway-compatible Entry vector
Depositing lab: Pascal Falter-Braun. Depositing organization: Helmholtz Munich. Publication: A resource of human coronavirus protein-coding sequences in a flexible, multipurpose Gateway Entry clone collection. Weller B, Lin CW, Pogoutse O, Sauer M, Marin-de la Rosa N, Strobel A, Young V, Knapp JJ, Rayhan A, Falter C, Kim DK, Roth FP, Falter-Braun P. G3 (Bethesda). 2023 Jul 5;13(7):jkad105. doi: 10.1093/g3journal/jkad105. PubMed 37267226.
Backbone
  Vector backbone: pENTR223.1*SfiI
  Backbone size w/o insert (bp): 2800
  Vector type: Gateway-compatible Entry vector
Growth in bacteria
  Bacterial resistance: Spectinomycin, 50 μg/mL
  Growth temperature: 37°C
  Growth strain: DH5alpha
  Copy number: High Copy
Gene/Insert
  Gene/Insert name: HCoV-HKU1-nsp16 (alt name: nsp16)
  Species: Other
  Insert size (bp): 900
  Entrez Gene: ORF1ab (a.k.a. HCHV1gp1)
  Cloning method: Restriction Enzyme; 5′ cloning site SfiI (unknown if destroyed); 3′ cloning site SfiI (unknown if destroyed)
  Sequencing primers: 5′ M13 uni (-21); 3′ M13 rev (-29)
Resource information
  A portion of this plasmid was derived from a plasmid made by: Synthesized by Twist Bioscience
Terms and licenses: Academic/Nonprofit Terms; Industry Terms: Not Available to Industry
Depositor comments: 5'-linker: SfiI-BamHI-ATG-BamHI (GGCCGTCAaggccaggatccatgggatcc), 3'-linker: PacI-TAA-AsiSI-SfiI (cttaatTAAgacgcgatcgcggcctcatGGGCC).
How to cite: pEntry_HCoV-HKU1-nsp16 was a gift from Pascal Falter-Braun (Addgene plasmid # 168901 ; http://n2t.net/addgene:168901 ; RRID:Addgene_168901)
