[The description below was written by a language model from this plasmid's Addgene catalogue record and pLannotate feature annotations shown in this document.]
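Description:
pEntry_HCoV-HKU1-nsp16 is a Gateway-compatible Entry clone built on the pENTR223.1*SfiI backbone (about 2.8 kb without insert; the sequenced plasmid is roughly 3.7 kb). It is a bacterial cloning vector rather than an expression construct. It is maintained at high copy in E. coli through a ColE1/pUC-type origin and selected with spectinomycin via the aadA aminoglycoside adenylyltransferase gene (SmR). That gene sits downstream of a fragment of the class 1 integron Pc promoter and a short gentamicin acetyltransferase remnant. Other backbone features are rrnB T1 and T2 terminators, which insulate the cloning region from read-through transcription, small lacI and lacZα remnants, and a T7 promoter just outside attL2 oriented back toward the insert.

The payload is an approximately 900 bp synthesized coding sequence for nsp16, a mature product of the ORF1ab replicase polyprotein of human coronavirus HKU1. It was cloned between SfiI sites and is flanked by attL1 and attL2. The automated annotation labels this ORF as a replicase fragment by homology to the porcine TGEV polyprotein, and its accompanying NendoU functional note belongs to that polyprotein entry rather than to nsp16 specifically. According to the depositor, the 5' linker supplies BamHI sites flanking an ATG start codon, and the 3' linker carries PacI, a TAA stop codon and AsiSI. This arrangement suggests that the start and stop codons can be manipulated by restriction digestion. No promoter for expressing the ORF is present in the Entry vector. Instead, LR Clonase recombination at the attL sites transfers nsp16 into attR-bearing destination vectors of choice. The clone belongs to a collection of human coronavirus protein-coding sequences designed for flexible, multipurpose downstream use.
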