Features (pLannotate 1.2.2; 12 found; start..end, strand, type, name):
      1..97      +  protein_bind   attL1: mutant version of attL; recombination site for the Gateway® LR reaction LR Clonase™
    139..1023    +  CDS            rep (fragment): R1AB_CVPFS - Protein inferred from homology: Swiss-Prot protein existence level 3. NendoU is a Mn(2+)-dependent, uridylate-specific enzyme, which leaves 2'-3'-cyclic phosphates 5' to the cleaved bond. From Porcine transmissible gastroenteritis coronavirus (strain FS772/70) (TGEV).
   1058..1156    -  protein_bind   attL2: mutant version of attL; recombination site for the Gateway® LR reaction LR Clonase™
   1174..1192    -  promoter       T7 promoter: promoter for bacteriophage T7 RNA polymerase
   1382..1405    +  promoter       Pc promoter (fragment): intI1 (promoter lies within the coding sequence); class 1 integron promoter
   1581..1637    +  CDS            GmR (fragment): gentamycin acetyltransferase; aacC1; confers resistance to gentamycin
   1644..2435    +  CDS            SmR: aminoglycoside adenylyltransferase (Murphy, 1985); aadA; confers resistance to spectinomycin and streptomycin
   2528..3116    +  rep_origin     ori: high-copy-number ColE1/pMB1/pBR322/pUC origin of replication
   3299..3391    +  CDS            lacI (fragment): lac repressor; lacI; The lac repressor binds to the lac operator to inhibit transcription in E. coli. This inhibition can be relieved by adding lactose or isopropyl-β-D-thiogalactopyranoside (IPTG).
   3446..3473    -  terminator     rrnB T2 terminator: transcription terminator T2 from the E. coli rrnB gene
   3605..3648    +  terminator     rrnB T1 terminator: Escherichia coli rrnB; transcription terminator T1 from the E. coli rrnB gene
   3695..3731    -  CDS            lacZα (fragment): LacZα fragment of β-galactosidase; lacZ fragment
>Addgene plasmid #168901 | pEntry_HCoV-HKU1-nsp16 | addgene full sequence | sequence record 472430 | Addgene NGS Result
CAAATAATGATTTTATTTTGACTGATAGTGACCTGTTCGTTGCAACAAATTGATGAGCAATGCTTTTTTA
TAATGCCAACTTTGTACAAAAAAGCAGAAGGGCCGTCAAGGCCAGGATCCATGGGATCCGCCACTAATGA
TTGGAAACCTGGCTATTCTATGCCTGTTTTGTATAAGTATTTGAATGTTCCATTAGAGAGAGTCTCTTTA
TGGAATTATGGTAAACCTATTAATTTGCCTACAGGCTGTATGATGAATGTTGCTAAGTACACTCAATTAT
GTCAGTATTTGAATACTACAACATTAGCTGTTCCTGTTAATATGCGTGTTTTACATTTAGGTGCAGGGTC
TGATAAAGAAGTAGCTCCAGGTTCTGCTGTTTTAAGACAGTGGTTACCATCTGGTAGTATTCTTGTAGAT
AATGATTTAAACCCATTTGTTAGCGATAGTTTAGTTACTTATTTTGGAGATTGTATGACTTTACCATTTG
ATTGTCATTGGGATTTGATAATATCTGATATGTATGATCCTCTTACTAAAAATATTGGTGATTATAATGT
GAGTAAGGATGGGTTTTTTACTTACATTTGTCATTTAATTCGTGATAAATTATCTTTGGGTGGTAGTGTA
GCTATAAAAATTACAGAGTTTTCTTGGAATGCTGATTTATATAAATTAATGAGTTGTTTTGCATTTTGGA
CAGTTTTTTGTACTAATGTAAATGCTTCTTCTAGTGAAGGGTTTTTAATAGGTATAAATTACCTGGGTAA
ATCTTCTTTTGAAATAGATGGCAATGTTATGCATGCTAACTATTTGTTTTGGAGAAATAGTACAACATGG
AATGGCGGTGCTTATAGTTTATTTGATATGACTAAATTTTCTTTGAAATTGGCTGGCACTGCTGTTGTTA
ATTTAAGACCAGATCAATTAAATGATTTAGTTTATTCTCTTATTGAAAGAGGTAAATTATTAGTTCGCGA
TACGCGTAAAGAGATTTTTGTTGGTGATAGTCTTGTAAATACTTGTCTTAATTAAGACGCGATCGCGGCC
TCATGGGCCCAGCTTTCTTGTACAAAGTTGGCATTATAAAAAATAATTGCTCATCAATTTGTTGCAACGA
ACAGGTCACTATCAGTCAAAATAAAATCATTATTTGCCATCCAGCTGATATCCCCTATAGTGAGTCGTAT
TACATGGTCATAGCTGTTTCCTGGCAGCTCTGGCCCGTGTCTCAAAATCTCTGATGTTACATTGCACAAG
ATAAAAATATATCATCATGCCTCCTCTAGACCAGCCAGGACAGAAATGCCTCGACTTCGCTGCTACCCAA
GGTTGCCGGGTGACGCACACCGTGGAAACGGATGAAGGCACGAACCCAGTGGACATAAGCCTGTTCGGTT
CGTAAGCTGTAATGCAAGTAGCGTATGCGCTCACGCAACTGGTCCAGAACCTTGACCGAACGCAGCGGTG
GTAACGGCGCAGTGGCGGTTTTCATGGCTTGTTATGACTGTTTTTTTGGGGTACAGTCTATGCCTCGGGC
ATCCAAGCAGCAAGCGCGTTACGCCGTGGGTCGATGTTTGATGTTATGGAGCAGCAACGATGTTACGCAG
CAGGGCAGTCGCCCTAAAACAAAGTTAAACATTATGAGGGAAGCGGTGATCGCCGAAGTATCGACTCAAC
TATCAGAGGTAGTTGGCGTCATCGAGCGCCATCTCGAACCGACGTTGCTGGCCGTACATTTGTACGGCTC
CGCAGTGGATGGCGGCCTGAAGCCACACAGTGATATTGATTTGCTGGTTACGGTGACCGTAAGGCTTGAT
GAAACAACGCGGCGAGCTTTGATCAACGACCTTTTGGAAACTTCGGCTTCCCCTGGAGAGAGCGAGATTC
TCCGCGCTGTAGAAGTCACCATTGTTGTGCACGACGACATCATTCCGTGGCGTTATCCAGCTAAGCGCGA
ACTGCAATTTGGAGAATGGCAGCGCAATGACATTCTTGCAGGTATCTTCGAGCCAGCCACGATCGACATT
GATCTGGCTATCTTGCTGACAAAAGCAAGAGAACATAGCGTTGCCTTGGTAGGTCCAGCGGCGGAGGAAC
TCTTTGATCCGGTTCCTGAACAGGATCTATTTGAGGCGCTAAATGAAACCTTAACGCTATGGAACTCGCC
GCCCGACTGGGCTGGCGATGAGCGAAATGTAGTGCTTACGTTGTCCCGCATTTGGTACAGCGCAGTAACC
GGCAAAATCGCGCCGAAGGATGTCGCTGCCGACTGGGCAATGGAGCGCCTGCCGGCCCAGTATCAGCCCG
TCATACTTGAAGCTAGACAGGCTTATCTTGGACAAGAAGAAGATCGCTTGGCCTCGCGCGCAGATCAGTT
GGAAGAATTTGTCCACTACGTGAAAGGCGAGATCACCAAGGTAGTCGGCAAATAACCCTCGAGCCACCCA
TGACCAAAATCCCTTAACGTGAGTTACGCGTCGTTCCACTGAGCGTCAGACCCCGTAGAAAAGATCAAAG
GATCTTCTTGAGATCCTTTTTTTCTGCGCGTAATCTGCTGCTTGCAAACAAAAAAACCACCGCTACCAGC
GGTGGTTTGTTTGCCGGATCAAGAGCTACCAACTCTTTTTCCGAAGGTAACTGGCTTCAGCAGAGCGCAG
ATACCAAATACTGTTCTTCTAGTGTAGCCGTAGTTAGGCCACCACTTCAAGAACTCTGTAGCACCGCCTA
CATACCTCGCTCTGCTAATCCTGTTACCAGTGGCTGCTGCCAGTGGCGATAAGTCGTGTCTTACCGGGTT
GGACTCAAGACGATAGTTACCGGATAAGGCGCAGCGGTCGGGCTGAACGGGGGGTTCGTGCACACAGCCC
AGCTTGGAGCGAACGACCTACACCGAACTGAGATACCTACAGCGTGAGCTATGAGAAAGCGCCACGCTTC
CCGAAGGGAGAAAGGCGGACAGGTATCCGGTAAGCGGCAGGGTCGGAACAGGAGAGCGCACGAGGGAGCT
TCCAGGGGGAAACGCCTGGTATCTTTATAGTCCTGTCGGGTTTCGCCACCTCTGACTTGAGCGTCGATTT
TTGTGATGCTCGTCAGGGGGGCGGAGCCTATGGAAAAACGCCAGCAACGCGGCCTTTTTACGGTTCCTGG
CCTTTTGCTGGCCTTTTGCTCACATGTTCTTTCCTGCGTTATCCCCTGATTCTGTGGATAACCGTATTAC
CGCCTTTGAGTGAGCTGATACCGCTCGCCGCAGCCGAACGACCGAGCGCAGCGAGTCAGTGAGCGAGGAA
GCGGAAGAGCGCCCAATACGCAAACCGCCTCTCCCCGCGCGTTGGCCGATTCATTAATGCAGCTGGCACG
ACAGGTTTCCCGACTGGAAAGCGGGCAGTGAGCGCAACGCAATTAATACGCGTACCGCTAGCCAGGAAGA
GTTTGTAGAAACGCAAAAAGGCCATCCGTCAGGATGGCCTTCTGCTTAGTTTGATGCCTGGCAGTTTATG
GCGGGCGTCCTGCCCGCCACCCTCCGGGCCGTTGCTTCACAACGTTCAAATCCGCTCCCGGCGGATTTGT
CCTACTCAGGAGAGCGTTCACCGACAAACAACAGATAAAACGAAAGGCCCAGTCTTCCGACTGAGCCTTT
CGTTTTATTTGATGCCTGGCAGTTCCCTACTCTCGCGTTAACGCTAGCATGGATGTTTTCCCAGTCACGA
CGTTGTAAAACGACGGCCAGTCTTAAGCTCGGGCCC
