>Addgene plasmid #168901 | pEntry_HCoV-HKU1-nsp16 | depositor partial sequence | sequence record 327366 | gene-specific Insert sequence
GCCACTAATGATTGGAAACCTGGCTATTCTATGCCTGTTTTGTATAAGTATTTGAATGTTCCATTAGAGA
GAGTCTCTTTATGGAATTATGGTAAACCTATTAATTTGCCTACAGGCTGTATGATGAATGTTGCTAAGTA
CACTCAATTATGTCAGTATTTGAATACTACAACATTAGCTGTTCCTGTTAATATGCGTGTTTTACATTTA
GGTGCAGGGTCTGATAAAGAAGTAGCTCCAGGTTCTGCTGTTTTAAGACAGTGGTTACCATCTGGTAGTA
TTCTTGTAGATAATGATTTAAACCCATTTGTTAGCGATAGTTTAGTTACTTATTTTGGAGATTGTATGAC
TTTACCATTTGATTGTCATTGGGATTTGATAATATCTGATATGTATGATCCTCTTACTAAAAATATTGGT
GATTATAATGTGAGTAAGGATGGGTTTTTTACTTACATTTGTCATTTAATTCGTGATAAATTATCTTTGG
GTGGTAGTGTAGCTATAAAAATTACAGAGTTTTCTTGGAATGCTGATTTATATAAATTAATGAGTTGTTT
TGCATTTTGGACAGTTTTTTGTACTAATGTAAATGCTTCTTCTAGTGAAGGGTTTTTAATAGGTATAAAT
TACCTGGGTAAATCTTCTTTTGAAATAGATGGCAATGTTATGCATGCTAACTATTTGTTTTGGAGAAATA
GTACAACATGGAATGGCGGTGCTTATAGTTTATTTGATATGACTAAATTTTCTTTGAAATTGGCTGGCAC
TGCTGTTGTTAATTTAAGACCAGATCAATTAAATGATTTAGTTTATTCTCTTATTGAAAGAGGTAAATTA
TTAGTTCGCGATACGCGTAAAGAGATTTTTGTTGGTGATAGTCTTGTAAATACTTGT
